>Addgene plasmid #171844 | pCAG-mcherry-WIPI2dK128E-cs-TEV-STREP | addgene full sequence | sequence record 340915 | Addgene NGS Result
GGCGTGTGACCGGCGGCTCTAGAGCCTCTGCTAACCATGTTCATGCCTTCTTCTTTTTCCTACAGCTCCT
GGGCAACGTGCTGGTTATTGTGCTGTCTCATCATTTTGGCAAAGAATTCCTCGATCGACGGTATCGATGC
CACCATGGTGAGCAAGGGCGAGGAGGATAACATGGCCATCATCAAGGAGTTCATGCGCTTCAAGGTGCAC
ATGGAGGGCTCCGTGAACGGCCACGAGTTCGAGATCGAGGGCGAGGGCGAGGGCCGCCCCTACGAGGGCA
CCCAGACCGCCAAGCTGAAGGTGACCAAGGGTGGCCCCCTGCCCTTCGCCTGGGACATCCTGTCCCCTCA
GTTCATGTACGGCTCCAAGGCCTACGTGAAGCACCCCGCCGACATCCCCGACTACTTGAAGCTGTCCTTC
CCCGAGGGCTTCAAGTGGGAGCGCGTGATGAACTTCGAGGACGGCGGCGTGGTGACCGTGACCCAGGACT
CCTCCCTGCAGGACGGCGAGTTCATCTACAAGGTGAAGCTGCGCGGCACCAACTTCCCCTCCGACGGCCC
CGTAATGCAGAAGAAGACCATGGGCTGGGAGGCCTCCTCCGAGCGGATGTACCCCGAGGACGGCGCCCTG
AAGGGCGAGATCAAGCAGAGGCTGAAGCTGAAGGACGGCGGCCACTACGACGCTGAGGTCAAGACCACCT
ACAAGGCCAAGAAGCCCGTGCAGCTGCCCGGCGCCTACAACGTCAACATCAAGTTGGACATCACCTCCCA
CAACGAGGACTACACCATCGTGGAACAGTACGAACGCGCCGAGGGCCGCCACTCCACCGGCGGCATGGAC
GAGCTGTACAAGTCCGGACTCAGATCTCGAGCTCAAGCTTCGAATTCGATGAACCTGGCGAGCCAGAGCG
GGGAGGCCGGCGCCGGCCAGCTGCTCTTCGCCAACTTCAACCAGGACAACACGTCCCTAGCTGTTGGTAG
TAAGTCCGGTTATAAATTTTTCTCCCTTTCTTCTGTGGATAAGCTGGAACAGATCTATGAATGCACCGAT
ACGGAAGATGTGTGCATTGTAGAGAGATTGTTCTCCAGCAGCCTAGTGGCCATCGTGAGCCTTAAAGCAC
CAAGGAAGCTAAAGGTTTGCCACTTTAAGAAGGGAACTGAGATCTGCAACTACAGCTACTCCAACACGAT
TCTGGCTGTGAAGCTCAACAGGCAGAGGCTGATAGTATGCCTGGAGGAGTCCCTGTACATCCACAACATT
CGGGACATGGAGGTGCTGCATACGATCAGGGAGACGCCTCCAAACCCTGCAGGCCTGTGTGCGCTGTCAA
TCAACAACGACAACTGCTACTTGGCGTACCCAGGGAGCGCGACCATCGGAGAGGTGCAGGTCTTCGATAC
CATTAATTTGAGAGCTGCAAACATGATTCCGGCTCACGACAGTCCTTTAGCGGCACTGGCCTTTGACGCA
AGTGGAACTAAACTTGCCACGGCTTCGGAGAAGGGGACCGTGATTAGGGTATTTTCCATTCCAGAAGGAC
AAAAACTCTTTGAGTTTCGGAGAGGAGTAAAGAGGTGCGTGAGCATCTGCTCCCTGGCCTTCAGCATGGA
CGGCATGTTCCTCTCCGCCTCCAGCAACACTGAGACCGTGCACATCTTCAAACTCGAGACTGTGAAAGAA
AAACCCCCAGAGGAGCCCACCACCTGGACCGGGTACTTCGGGAAAGTGCTCATGGCCTCCACCAGCTACC
TGCCTTCCCAAGTGACAGAAATGTTCAACCAGGGCAGAGCCTTCGCCACGGTCCGCCTGCCATTCTGCGG
CCACAAAAACATCTGCTCGCTAGCCACAATTCAGAAGATCCCGCGGTTGTTGGTGGGTGCCGCCGACGGG
TACCTGTACATGTACAACCTGGACCCCCAGGAGGGCGGCGAGTGTGCCCTGATGAAGCAGCACCGGCTGG
ACGGCAGTCTGGAAACGACCAATGAGATCTTGGACTCTGCCTCTCACGACTGCCCCTTAGTCACTCAGAC
ATACGGCGCAGCTGCAGGAAAAGCCTACACAGACGACCTGGGTGCTGTGGGTGGCGCCTGCCTGGAGGAC
GAGGCCAGCGCCCTGCGCCTGGATGAGGACAGCGAGCACCCGCCCATGATTCTTCGGACTGACGGATCGG
AAAACCTGTATTTTCAGGGTGGTACCATGGCGGCCTGGTCACACCCGCAGTTCGAGAAAGGTGGAGGTGC
CCGAGGTGGATCGGGAGGTGGATCGTGGAGCCACCCGCAGTTCGAAAAATGACCCGGGTGATATCTTAAT
TAATTAACTCGAGGAATTCACTCCTCAGGTGCAGGCTGCCTATCAGAAGGTGGTGGCTGGTGTGGCCAAT
GCCCTGGCTCACAAATACCACTGAGATCTTTTTCCCTCTGCCAAAAATTATGGGGACATCATGAAGCCCC
TTGAGCATCTGACTTCTGGCTAATAAAGGAAATTTATTTTCATTGCAATAGTGTGTTGGAATTTTTTGTG
TCTCTCACTCGGAAGGACATATGGGAGGGCAAATCATTTAAAACATCAGAATGAGTATTTGGTTTAGAGT
TTGGCAACATATGCCCATATGCTGGCTGCCATGAACAAAGGTTGGCTATAAAGAGGTCATCAGTATATGA
AACAGCCCCCTGCTGTCCATTCCTTATTCCATAGAAAAGCCTTGACTTGAGGTTAGATTTTTTTTATATT
TTGTTTTGTGTTATTTTTTTCTTTAACATCCCTAAAATTTTCCTTACATGTTTTACTAGCCAGATTTTTC
CTCCTCTCCTGACTACTCCCAGTCATAGCTGTCCCTCTTCTCTTATGGAGATCCCTCGACCTGCAGCCCA
AGCTTGGCGTAATCATGGTCATAGCTGTTTCCTGTGTGAAATTGTTATCCGCTCACAATTCCACACAACA
TACGAGCCGGAAGCATAAAGTGTAAAGCCTGGGGTGCCTAATGAGTGAGCTAACTCACATTAATTGCGTT
GCGCTCACTGCCCGCTTTCCAGTCGGGAAACCTGTCGTGCCAGCGGATCCGCATCTCAATTAGTCAGCAA
CCATAGTCCCGCCCCTAACTCCGCCCATCCCGCCCCTAACTCCGCCCAGTTCCGCCCATTCTCCGCCCCA
TGGCTGACTAATTTTTTTTATTTATGCAGAGGCCGAGGCCGCCTCGGCCTCTGAGCTATTCCAGAAGTAG
TGAGGAGGCTTTTTTGGAGGCCTAGGCTTTTGCAAAAAGCTAACTTGTTTATTGCAGCTTATAATGGTTA
CAAATAAAGCAATAGCATCACAAATTTCACAAATAAAGCATTTTTTTCACTGCATTCTAGTTGTGGTTTG
TCCAAACTCATCAATGTATCTTATCATGTCTGGATCCGCTGCATTAATGAATCGGCCAACGCGCGGGGAG
AGGCGGTTTGCGTATTGGGCGCTCTTCCGCTTCCTCGCTCACTGACTCGCTGCGCTCGGTCGTTCGGCTG
CGGCGAGCGGTATCAGCTCACTCAAAGGCGGTAATACGGTTATCCACAGAATCAGGGGATAACGCAGGAA
AGAACATGTGAGCAAAAGGCCAGCAAAAGGCCAGGAACCGTAAAAAGGCCGCGTTGCTGGCGTTTTTCCA
TAGGCTCCGCCCCCCTGACGAGCATCACAAAAATCGACGCTCAAGTCAGAGGTGGCGAAACCCGACAGGA
CTATAAAGATACCAGGCGTTTCCCCCTGGAAGCTCCCTCGTGCGCTCTCCTGTTCCGACCCTGCCGCTTA
CCGGATACCTGTCCGCCTTTCTCCCTTCGGGAAGCGTGGCGCTTTCTCATAGCTCACGCTGTAGGTATCT
CAGTTCGGTGTAGGTCGTTCGCTCCAAGCTGGGCTGTGTGCACGAACCCCCCGTTCAGCCCGACCGCTGC
GCCTTATCCGGTAACTATCGTCTTGAGTCCAACCCGGTAAGACACGACTTATCGCCACTGGCAGCAGCCA
CTGGTAACAGGATTAGCAGAGCGAGGTATGTAGGCGGTGCTACAGAGTTCTTGAAGTGGTGGCCTAACTA
CGGCTACACTAGAAGAACAGTATTTGGTATCTGCGCTCTGCTGAAGCCAGTTACCTTCGGAAAAAGAGTT
GGTAGCTCTTGATCCGGCAAACAAACCACCGCTGGTAGCGGTGGTTTTTTTGTTTGCAAGCAGCAGATTA
CGCGCAGAAAAAAAGGATCTCAAGAAGATCCTTTGATCTTTTCTACGGGGTCTGACGCTCAGTGGAACGA
AAACTCACGTTAAGGGATTTTGGTCATGAGATTATCAAAAAGGATCTTCACCTAGATCCTTTTAAATTAA
AAATGAAGTTTTAAATCAATCTAAAGTATATATGAGTAAACTTGGTCTGACAGTTACCAATGCTTAATCA
GTGAGGCACCTATCTCAGCGATCTGTCTATTTCGTTCATCCATAGTTGCCTGACTCCCCGTCGTGTAGAT
AACTACGATACGGGAGGGCTTACCATCTGGCCCCAGTGCTGCAATGATACCGCGAGACCCACGCTCACCG
GCTCCAGATTTATCAGCAATAAACCAGCCAGCCGGAAGGGCCGAGCGCAGAAGTGGTCCTGCAACTTTAT
CCGCCTCCATCCAGTCTATTAATTGTTGCCGGGAAGCTAGAGTAAGTAGTTCGCCAGTTAATAGTTTGCG
CAACGTTGTTGCCATTGCTACAGGCATCGTGGTGTCACGCTCGTCGTTTGGTATGGCTTCATTCAGCTCC
GGTTCCCAACGATCAAGGCGAGTTACATGATCCCCCATGTTGTGCAAAAAAGCGGTTAGCTCCTTCGGTC
CTCCGATCGTTGTCAGAAGTAAGTTGGCCGCAGTGTTATCACTCATGGTTATGGCAGCACTGCATAATTC
TCTTACTGTCATGCCATCCGTAAGATGCTTTTCTGTGACTGGTGAGTACTCAACCAAGTCATTCTGAGAA
TAGTGTATGCGGCGACCGAGTTGCTCTTGCCCGGCGTCAATACGGGATAATACCGCGCCACATAGCAGAA
CTTTAAAAGTGCTCATCATTGGAAAACGTTCTTCGGGGCGAAAACTCTCAAGGATCTTACCGCTGTTGAG
ATCCAGTTCGATGTAACCCACTCGTGCACCCAACTGATCTTCAGCATCTTTTACTTTCACCAGCGTTTCT
GGGTGAGCAAAAACAGGAAGGCAAAATGCCGCAAAAAAGGGAATAAGGGCGACACGGAAATGTTGAATAC
TCATACTCTTCCTTTTTCAATATTATTGAAGCATTTATCAGGGTTATTGTCTCATGAGCGGATACATATT
TGAATGTATTTAGAAAAATAAACAAATAGGGGTTCCGCGCACATTTCCCCGAAAAGTGCCACCTGGGTCG
ACATTGATTATTGACTAGTTATTAATAGTAATCAATTACGGGGTCATTAGTTCATAGCCCATATATGGAG
TTCCGCGTTACATAACTTACGGTAAATGGCCCGCCTGGCTGACCGCCCAACGACCCCCGCCCATTGACGT
CAATAATGACGTATGTTCCCATAGTAACGCCAATAGGGACTTTCCATTGACGTCAATGGGTGGAGTATTT
ACGGTAAACTGCCCACTTGGCAGTACATCAAGTGTATCATATGCCAAGTACGCCCCCTATTGACGTCAAT
GACGGTAAATGGCCCGCCTGGCATTATGCCCAGTACATGACCTTATGGGACTTTCCTACTTGGCAGTACA
TCTACGTATTAGTCATCGCTATTACCATGGTCGAGGTGAGCCCCACGTTCTGCTTCACTCTCCCCATCTC
CCCCCCCTCCCCACCCCCAATTTTGTATTTATTTATTTTTTAATTATTTTGTGCAGCGATGGGGGCGGGG
GGGGGGGGGGGGSGCGCGCSRGGSGGGGSGGGGSGGGGSGRGGGGSGGGGSGGGGSGRGGSGGRGRGGKG
SGGCGGCAGCCAATCAGAGCGGCGCGCTCCGAAAGTTTCCTTTTATGGCGAGGCGGCGGCGGCGGCGGCC
CTATAAAAAGCGAAGCGCGCGGCGGGCGGGAGTCGCTGCGCGCTGCCTTCGCCCCGTGCCCCGCTCCGCC
GCCGCCTCGCGCCGCCCGCCCCGGCTCTGACTGACCGCGTTACTCCCACAGGTGAGCGGGCGGGACGGCC
CTTCTCCTCCGGGCTGTAATTAGCGCTTGGTTTAATGACGGCTTGTTTCTTTTCTGTGGCTGCGTGAAAG
CCTTGAGGGGCTCCGGGAGGGCCCTTTGTGCGGGGGGAGCGGCTCGGGGGGTGCGTGCGTGTGTGTGTGC
GTGGGGAGCGCCGCGTGCGGCTCCGCGCTGCCCGGCGGCTGTGAGCGCTGCGGGCGCGGCGCGGGGCTTT
GTGCGCTCCGCAGTGTGCGCGAGGGGAGCGCGGCCGGGGGCGGTGCCCCGCGGTGCGGGGGGGGCTGCGA
GGGGAACAAAGGCTGCGTGCGGGGTGTGTGCGTGGGGGGGTGAGCAGGGGGTGTGGGCGCGTCGGTCGGG
CTGCAACCCCCCCTGCACCCCCCTCCCCGAGTTGCTGAGCACGGCCCGGCTTCGGGTGCGGGGCTCCGTA
CGGGGCGTGGCGCGGGGCTCGCCGTGCCGGGCGGGGGGTGGCGGCAGGKGGGGGTGCCGGGCGGGGCGGG
GCCGCCTCGGGCCGGGGRGGGCTCGGGGGAGGGGCGCGGCGGCCCCCGGAGCGCCGGCGGCTGTCGAGGC
GCGGCGAGCCGCAGCCATTGCCTTTTATGGTAATCGTGCGAGAGGGCGCAGGGACTTCCTTTGTCCCAAA
TCTGTGCGGAGCCGAAATCTGGGAGGCGCCGCCGCACCCCCTCTAGCGGGCGCGGGGCGAAGCGGTGCGG
CGCCGGCAGGAAGGAAATGGGCGGGGAGGGCCTTCGTGCGTCGCCGCGCCGCCGTCCCCTTCTCCCTCTC
CAGCCTCGGGGCTGTCCGCGGGGGGACGGCTGCCTTCGGGGGGGACGGGGCAGGGCGGGGTTCGGCTTCT
Features (pLannotate 1.2.2; 22 found; start..end, strand, type, name):
     63..119     +  CDS            HBB (fragment): HBB_LEPEU - Experimental evidence at protein level: Swiss-Prot protein existence level 1. Involved in oxygen transport from the lung to the various peripheral tissues. From Lepus europaeus (European hare).
    145..852     +  CDS            mCherry: mCherry is a basic (constitutively fluorescent) red fluorescent protein published in 2004, derived from Discosoma sp.. It is reported to be a very rapidly-maturing monomer with low acid sensitivity.
    853..887     +  misc_feature   MCS (fragment): multiple cloning site
    889..2163    +  CDS            Wipi2: WIPI2_RAT - Experimental evidence at protein level: Swiss-Prot protein existence level 1. Component of the autophagy machinery that controls the major intracellular degradation process by which cytoplasmic materials are packaged into autophagosomes and delivered to lysosomes for degradation. Involved in an early step of the formation of preautophagosomal structures. Binds and is activated by phosphatidylinositol 3-phosphate (PtdIns3P) forming on membranes of the endoplasmic reticulum upon activation of the upstream ULK1 and PI3 kinases. Mediates ER-isolation membranes contacts by interacting w
   2170..2189    +  CDS            TEV site (fragment): tobacco etch virus (TEV) protease recognition and cleavage site
   2212..2229    +  CDS            Twin-Strep-tag (fragment): two Strep-Tag®II moieties connected by a linker for enhanced binding to Strep-Tactin®, an engineered form of streptavidin (Schmidt et al., 2013)
   2266..2288    +  CDS            Strep-Tag II (fragment): peptide that binds Strep-Tactin®, an engineered form of streptavidin
   2324..2401    +  CDS            HBB (fragment): HBB_PONPY - Experimental evidence at transcript level: Swiss-Prot protein existence level 2. Involved in oxygen transport from the lung to the various peripheral tissues. From Pongo pygmaeus (Bornean orangutan).
   2472..2527    +  polyA_signal   β-globin poly(A) signal: rabbit β-globin polyadenylation signal (Gil and Proudfoot, 1987)
   2912..2928    -  protein_bind   lac operator: The lac repressor binds to the lac operator to inhibit transcription in E. coli. This inhibition can be relieved by adding lactose or isopropyl-β-D-thiogalactopyranoside (IPTG). lac repressor encoded by lacI
   2936..2966    -  promoter       lac promoter: promoter for the E. coli lac operon
   2981..3002    -  protein_bind   CAP binding site: CAP binding activates transcription in the presence of cAMP. E. coli catabolite activator protein
   3015..3054    -  CDS            lacI (fragment): lac repressor; lacI; The lac repressor binds to the lac operator to inhibit transcription in E. coli. This inhibition can be relieved by adding lactose or isopropyl-β-D-thiogalactopyranoside (IPTG).
   3061..3083    +  promoter       SV40 promoter (fragment): SV40 enhancer and early promoter
   3107..3242    +  rep_origin     SV40 ori: SV40 origin of replication
   3262..3396    +  polyA_signal   SV40 poly(A) signal: SV40 polyadenylation signal
   3398..3452    -  CDS            lacI (fragment): lac repressor; lacI; The lac repressor binds to the lac operator to inhibit transcription in E. coli. This inhibition can be relieved by adding lactose or isopropyl-β-D-thiogalactopyranoside (IPTG).
   3635..4223    -  rep_origin     ori: high-copy-number ColE1/pMB1/pBR322/pUC origin of replication
   4394..5254    -  CDS            AmpR: β-lactamase; bla; confers resistance to ampicillin, carbenicillin, and related antibiotics
   5255..5359    -  promoter       AmpR promoter: bla
   5390..5769    +  enhancer       CMV enhancer: human cytomegalovirus immediate early enhancer
   6049..65      +  intron         chimeric intron (across the origin): chimera between introns from chicken β-actin and rabbit β-globin
