[The description below was written by a language model from this plasmid's Addgene catalogue record and pLannotate feature annotations shown in this document.]
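Description:
pCAG-mcherry-WIPI2dK128E-cs-TEV-STREP is a 7.0 kb mammalian expression plasmid built on the pCAG backbone for producing a tagged point mutant of human WIPI2d. It is propagated in E. coli as a high-copy plasmid through a ColE1/pUC-type origin and selected with ampicillin via the β-lactamase (AmpR) gene and its own promoter. No mammalian selection marker is annotated. An SV40 origin is present, which can support episomal replication in cells expressing large T antigen, along with remnant lac promoter/operator and SV40 promoter fragments from the backbone.

Expression is driven by the CAG-type regulatory region. The feature table annotates the CMV immediate-early enhancer and the chimeric chicken β-actin/rabbit β-globin intron, which spans the sequence origin; the chicken β-actin core promoter that normally lies between them is not separately annotated. The open reading frame begins with mCherry, followed by a short multiple-cloning-site linker and the WIPI2d coding sequence carrying the K128E substitution. The annotation tool matched this region to the rat orthologue, but the catalogue record gives the species as human. Downstream are a TEV protease cleavage site and Strep-tag sequences annotated as Twin-Strep and Strep-Tag II fragments, then the rabbit β-globin polyadenylation signal. The small HBB fragments flanking the cassette are β-globin exon remnants typical of this backbone.

WIPI2 is a PtdIns3P-binding autophagy protein acting early in autophagosome formation. The associated study addresses how WIPI2 recruits ATG16L1 to membranes, though the record does not state the specific effect of K128E. The mCherry fusion allows fluorescence tracking, while the Strep tag permits Strep-Tactin affinity purification from mammalian cells and can be removed with TEV protease.
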