Addgene plasmid #171844: pCAG-mcherry-WIPI2dK128E-cs-TEV-STREP
Purpose: Mammalian expression of human WIPI2d K128E with N-terminal mCherry and C-terminal Strep
Depositing lab: James Hurley. Depositing organization: University of California, Berkeley. Publication: Structural basis for membrane recruitment of ATG16L1 by WIPI2 in autophagy. Strong LM, Chang C, Riley JF, Boecker CA, Flower TG, Buffalo CZ, Ren X, Stavoe AK, Holzbaur EL, Hurley JH. Elife. 2021 Sep 10;10. pii: 70372. doi: 10.7554/eLife.70372. PubMed 34505572.
Backbone
  Vector backbone: pCAG
  Vector type: Mammalian Expression
Growth in bacteria
  Bacterial resistance: Ampicillin, 100 μg/mL
  Growth temperature: 37°C
  Growth strain: DH5alpha
  Copy number: High Copy
Gene/Insert
  Gene/Insert name: WIPI2d
  Species: H. sapiens (human)
  Mutation: K128E
  Entrez Gene: WIPI2 (a.k.a. ATG18B, Atg21, CGI-50, IDDSSA, WIPI-2)
  Tag / fusion protein: mCherry (N terminal on insert); Strep (C terminal on insert)
  Cloning method: Restriction Enzyme; 5′ cloning site Unknown (unknown if destroyed); 3′ cloning site Unknown (unknown if destroyed)
Terms and licenses: Academic/Nonprofit Terms; Industry Terms: Not Available to Industry
How to cite: pCAG-mcherry-WIPI2dK128E-cs-TEV-STREP was a gift from James Hurley (Addgene plasmid # 171844 ; http://n2t.net/addgene:171844 ; RRID:Addgene_171844)
